Addgene plasmid #191647: pXD71Cas10.9RT2-Pct5.1-crRNA(cadR)-RT(ΔcadR)
Purpose: E. coli - Eggerthella lenta shuttle plasmid (KanR), cumate-inducible promoter Pct5.1-crRNA(cadR-targeting spacer) cadR-deleting repair template,used for cadR deletion
Depositing lab: Emily Balskus. Depositing organization: Harvard University. Publication: Genetic manipulation of the human gut bacterium Eggerthella lenta reveals a widespread family of transcriptional regulators. Dong X, Guthrie BGH, Alexander M, Noecker C, Ramirez L, Glasser NR, Turnbaugh PJ, Balskus EP. Nat Commun. 2022 Dec 9;13(1):7624. doi: 10.1038/s41467-022-33576-3. PubMed 36494336.
Backbone
  Vector backbone: pXD69m2
  Vector type: Bacterial Expression, CRISPR
Growth in bacteria
  Bacterial resistance: Kanamycin, 50 μg/mL
  Growth temperature: 37°C
  Growth strain: DH5alpha
  Copy number: High Copy
Gene/Insert
  Gene/Insert name: CymR
  Species: Pseudomonas putida F1
  GenBank ID: AAB62296.1
Terms and licenses: Academic/Nonprofit Terms; Industry Terms: Not Available to Industry
How to cite: pXD71Cas10.9RT2-Pct5.1-crRNA(cadR)-RT(ΔcadR) was a gift from Emily Balskus (Addgene plasmid # 191647 ; http://n2t.net/addgene:191647 ; RRID:Addgene_191647)
