[The description below was written by a language model from this plasmid's Addgene catalogue record and pLannotate feature annotations shown in this document.]
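Description:
pXD71Cas10.9RT2-Pct5.1-crRNA(cadR)-RT(ΔcadR) is an 8,450-nt E. coli–Eggerthella lenta shuttle plasmid built on the pXD69m2 backbone and catalogued as a bacterial expression/CRISPR vector. In E. coli it replicates from a high-copy ColE1/pUC-type origin and is selected with kanamycin through an aphA-3 aminoglycoside phosphotransferase gene. The replicon that maintains it in E. lenta is not annotated. The first ~2.7 kb of the sequence carries no called features, and the record does not say what lies there.

The payload is a cumate-inducible genome-editing cassette for deleting the E. lenta cadR gene. The listed insert, CymR from Pseudomonas putida F1, is the cumate repressor. It binds two annotated CuO operator copies that lie on the opposite strand and form part of the Pct5.1 promoter. Without cumate, CymR blocks transcription. Adding cumate releases the repressor and allows expression of a crRNA carrying a cadR-targeting spacer, with a T7Te terminator downstream. The plasmid also carries a repair template (RT(ΔcadR)) for homologous recombination that replaces the targeted locus with the deletion allele. The annotated fragment of E. lenta dadH, the dopamine dehydroxylase gene, probably belongs to one homology arm, though the record does not state this.

No Cas protein coding sequence is annotated. The "Cas10" in the name hints at a type III CRISPR system, but the record does not say where the effector proteins come from. The short satA fragment, the 17-nt p21 match and the BioBrick prefix are probably backbone remnants or chance annotation hits rather than functional parts. An rrnB T1 terminator provides transcriptional insulation.
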