Features (pLannotate 1.2.2; 11 found; start..end, strand, type, name):
   2707..2922    +  CDS            satA (fragment): STA_BACSU - Also known as yyaR. Experimental evidence at protein level: Swiss-Prot protein existence level 1. Involved in resistance to streptothricin, a broad-spectrum antibiotic produced by streptomycetes. Detoxifies streptothricin via acetylation of the beta amino group of the first beta-lysyl moiety of streptothricin. From Bacillus subtilis (strain 168).
   3018..3812    +  CDS            KanR: aminoglycoside phosphotransferase; aphA-3; confers resistance to kanamycin
   3935..3962    -  terminator     T7Te terminator: phage T7 early transcription terminator
   4095..4122    -  protein_bind   CuO: CymR-binding P2 operator sequence from the p-cmt operon of Pseudomonas putida (Mullick et al., 2006) CymR
   4137..4164    -  protein_bind   CuO: CymR-binding P2 operator sequence from the p-cmt operon of Pseudomonas putida (Mullick et al., 2006) CymR
   4502..5113    +  CDS            CymR: cumate repressor (Mullick et al., 2006); cymR from Pseudomonas putida
   5116..5135    -  misc_feature   BioBrick prefix: BioBrick prefix for parts that start with "ATG"
   5381..6091    -  CDS            dadH (fragment): DADH_EGGLN - Experimental evidence at protein level: Swiss-Prot protein existence level 1. Involved in drug metabolism, as part of an interspecies gut bacterial pathway for Levodopa (L-dopa) metabolism, acting on dopamine produced by Enterecoccus L-dopa decarboxylase. Removes the para hydroxyl group of dopamine to produce m-tyramine (3-tyramine). It is possible that dopamine dehydroxylation influences the multiple side effects of L-dopa administration linked to dopamine production in the treatment of Parkinson's disease. From Eggerthella lenta (Eubacterium lentum).
   6475..6491    +  CDS            p21 (fragment): human cyclin-dependent kinase inhibitor 1A; Homo sapiens CDKN1A; mediates p53-dependent arrest in the G1 phase of the cell cycle
   7575..8163    +  rep_origin     ori: high-copy-number ColE1/pMB1/pBR322/pUC origin of replication
   8344..8415    -  terminator     rrnB T1 terminator: transcription terminator T1 from the E. coli rrnB gene
>Addgene plasmid #191647 | pXD71Cas10.9RT2-Pct5.1-crRNA(cadR)-RT(ΔcadR) | addgene full sequence | sequence record 375977 | Addgene NGS Result
GGGCATTCGAGACAAGGAGATTATAGCATGGCGGCAAACGCTGGCGAGACGAAGGTGAAGCTCTGGGAGG
GCATCTGCTACCCAGAGAACATGCGCGATGACTGGCAGGACGAGATAGACGACATTCTTCAAGTGCCTTT
CGCTTATGCGGTTCACGACATAGACCATGACCAGAAGAGCAAGCAGCGCAAGACGCATGCGCACGTCATT
GTTGTCTGGGGCGGCAACACGACACGCAAGGCAATCATCAACGTCTTGAACCGATTGAGCGCGGACGGCA
AGAAGTGCTGTTCGTCAGCCGAGCCAATCAACAACATCAGGCATGCGTATGACTATCTGATTCACGACAC
GGCTTCCTGTCGCAAGAAGGGCAAGGAGCTGTATCCGGTCGAAGCACGCATCGAGGGAAACAACTTCGAC
ATTGGTCAGCTCGAACAGCTCTCGACTAAGGACAAGCAGGACATGCTCTTCGAGTTGGTCGGCTTCATCA
TGTGCGAGAGGTTCGAGACCATCAACGATTTCACGGCTGCGGCGCTGAGGGAGTTTCCCGAGCAGTACCG
CGAAATCATCGTGGGGTACAACTCGATTCTCGAGCGCTATTGTCGCGGGAACTATCTGAACGCCGAACGT
AAGCGCAAGTGCGTGGAACAGTCAGGTGCCAAAGAGTAGTCGGGTCAATGCAGCAATGCGTGACTACGGG
GCGGCGTGGTCTGCGCTCGCGCAGATCTAAGCCGACTCGTTCACGGATTGCGGAATTGACGCGACGGCCA
ACCGAATAGACCAGACTTGATTAAGGGTCGATGGACGCTCTGCTCCATCGACCCTTTCCTTGCCCGTGTC
TCGACTGGATGAGACCTGCAGAATCGGGCGGCTCATTATTTTTCGCTAACTACGTCCGAAAAATAATGTG
TCCGAAAAATAATGTGACAAATGACAAATGACAAATGACCACAGGGGGGCCACTACGACGGCCCCCCTAA
TAGTGCCGTGTGCCGTGTGCCGAACCGCAGGTAGATTGAGGGGTGGTTCGGAGGGGCGAAGTCCCTCCGT
TCGGCGCTCGCGCCGATGGCCCGAGGGCCGTGAGCGAAGCCGCGAACGGGCAAGGGCTGGGGGGTCTCGG
GGGGAACGCCCGAGCGGGTGCAGGGCTGGCCCTGCCACGTCCTTAGCGTAGCTAAGGTCTAACGTGCTAG
ACTTTAGTCGATTAAGTCTGTACGGTTCGGAGGTTTCCATGGCTCACATCGCGAAATACAAGGCTCCATC
GGTCGGGCACATGCTTGCCCACTACCGCCGCGACCGCAGCAGCCTGGAGCGCGACAACATCGACCCCGAG
CGCATCAAGAACGACTTGGTGGTCGGCCACTACACGAACAAGGACGGCAAGCTCGTTGTGGGGCGCGTGG
AGCCGCGCGATGGCGAGCCGAACTGGGGCACGGTGGAGAGCCGCATCGAGCGCGTGAACGAGGCCCAGAA
GGCCGCAGGGAAGCGTGCCACGCGCAAGGATGCGGTCGTTATGGCTGACGTTGTTGTGACGCTTCCCGAC
AATGTGCGCAAGGGCGATGAGGACAGGTTCTTCCGTCTCACGTACTGGTACCTGTCGAAGAAGTTCGGCA
TCGAGAACATGATGGGCGGGTACGTCCACAAGGACGAGGTGTTGAAGGATGGCACGCCCGCCCGCGACCA
CATGCACGTGCCGTTCACGCCCATCCTAGATGGACGGTTCAACTACAAGCAGATGTGCCCCCGCAGCTTC
TACCGGAGCATGCACAAGGAGCTTGGGGATTACCTAGAGGGGCGCATGGGCTACCGCCCTGCAATCGAGC
TTGACGAGGAGACGCGGGCGCAGCGTGTATACACGGACAAGTCCGTGGATATCGACAAGGTACGCTGTGC
GGTCGATAAGGCCGTGGTTGAACCTGCGAAGGACGAAGCGGCGCGAATCGTCGCGGCGGCTAGGGAAGAA
GCCGCCGCTTTACTGAATGATGCCGAAACGCGTAAGGCAGAGCTTGTTACCGAGATTGCCGACAAGGAGG
GTGACCTTGCCGAGCTTGACAGCCAGCTCGAGGACGTGAAGCTCGATATCGAAGATGAGCAAGACCGATT
GGAGTGTCTTCGGCAACGAGCGGACGGAGTTGCGCGAGACATTGGAGAGCTTCAACCCATCGCTACCGAG
GTTCGGGGCTGGGAAGCTGCGGGAAAAGCTGAGCGCGGCGCAATCCTCGATAACATCGTTGTTAAGTGCG
ATGGACTCGCGAGCCGCATCAGAGCAGGAGTTGCGGGAATGCGAATCAAAGTGGAAGAGCTTAGAAGTCG
AATATCGCGCCCGCTCGAATATCTGATGCGCAGGGAACAGCCAAGGCAACAGAGCCTTAATGACGTGCTG
CGCGATGCGCAGCGGGCGGCGGATGCGTGGAACCGCGACCACGCTGCACCGCAGAGGACGTATCGCGGGC
GGGCTAGATGATGTGTTATAGTAGTACCTGTAATACACGACAAGGAGGTGCGACGCGAAAAAACCCCGCT
GAAGCGGGGTTTTTTGCGGAGCTTCGCTTCCACGATGCGCATGATTCGGAGGCCCCGGCGATCGCCGGGG
CCTCCGTGCGTTGTGTGTCGATTTGGGATGCAGCCAGATGGGCTTCCTCGGCGCGAACCGGCCGAGATTT
CCGAATGCAGACGGTCTCGCTTGGACGATGCGCTTTCGAATAATCCCGGCGGAGCGGGCATTCCAGTCTT
CTTATCAATATATCTATAGAATGGGCAAAGCATAAAAACTTGCATGGACTAATGCTTGAAACCCAGGACA
ATAACCTTATAGCTTGTAAATTCTATCATAATTGTGGTTTCAAAATCGGCTCCGTCGATACTATGTTATA
CGCCAACTTTGAAAACAACTTTGAAAAAGCTGTTTTCTGGTATTTAAGGTTTTAGAATGCAAGGAACAGT
GAATTGGAGTTCGTCTTGTTATAATTAGCTTCTTGGGGTATCTTTAAATACTGTAGAAAAGAGGAAGGAA
ATAATAAATGGCTAAAATGAGAATATCACCGGAATTGAAAAAACTGATCGAAAAATACCGCTGCGTAAAA
GATACGGAAGGAATGTCTCCTGCTAAGGTATATAAGCTGGTGGGAGAAAATGAAAACCTATATTTAAAAA
TGACGGACAGCCGGTATAAAGGGACCACCTATGATGTGGAACGGGAAAAGGACATGATGCTATGGCTGGA
AGGAAAGCTGCCTGTTCCAAAGGTCCTGCACTTTGAACGGCATGATGGCTGGAGCAATCTGCTCATGAGT
GAGGCCGATGGCGTCCTTTGCTCGGAAGAGTATGAAGATGAACAAAGCCCTGAAAAGATTATCGAGCTGT
ATGCGGAGTGCATCAGGCTCTTTCACTCCATCGACATATCGGATTGTCCCTATACGAATAGCTTAGACAG
CCGCTTAGCCGAATTGGATTACTTACTGAATAACGATCTGGCCGATGTGGATTGCGAAAACTGGGAAGAA
GACACTCCATTTAAAGATCCGCGCGAGCTGTATGATTTTTTAAAGACGGAAAAGCCCGAAGAGGAACTTG
TCTTTTCCCACGGCGACCTGGGAGACAGCAACATCTTTGTGAAAGATGGCAAAGTAAGTGGCTTTATTGA
TCTTGGGAGAAGCGGCAGGGCGGACAAGTGGTATGACATTGCCTTCTGCGTCCGGTCGATCAGGGAGGAT
ATCGGGGAAGAACAGTATGTCGAGCTATTTTTTGACTTACTGGGGATCAAGCCTGATTGGGAGAAAATAA
AATATTATATTTTACTGGATGAATTGTTTTAGATCGTTAAGGGATCAACTTTGGGAGAGAGTTCAAAATT
GATCCTTTTTTTATAACAGGAATTAAATAATAAAAAAGCCGGATTAATAATCTGGCTTTTTATATTCTCT
CTCTAGTATATAAACGCAGAAAGGCCCACCCGAAGGTGAGCCAGTGTGAGTCGACTAGTATTTCAACCCG
CACTCCCCATGCGGGGAGTGACTCCAGAGAAACAGGATGACGCCCTCTCCAAGCCCATTTCAACCCGCAC
TCCCCATGCGGGGAGTGACATTAGTTAATCATAATACAAACAGACCAGATTGTCTGTTTGTTGGCCGCAA
CACTCGTACAAACAGACCAGATTGTCTGTTTGTTACTACATTTATTGTACAACACGAGCCCATTTTTGTC
AAATAAAATTTAAATTATATCAACGTTAATAAGACGTTGTCAATAAAATTATTTTGACAAAATAGAATAG
TAATACAGGATCCGAATCGTTTCAGTTGCCTAAATAATAAAAAAGCCGGATTAATAATCAAATAACCGTT
CCTTCAATGTTTTTTTTAGAAAATTTAGTTATAATATTAGATATGATACTTTTAAATATCTAATTCAAGC
TTCAAAAAACACCAACTTAGTTCGGTGGATAAACAAAGGAGTGGTTATTATTCAAATTGCAGATCAAGCT
TTAGTAAAAAAAATGGTGATCATGAGTCCAAAGAGAAGAACACAGGCAGAGCGCGCAATGGAGACCCAGG
GCAAGTTGATTGCAGCGGCCCTGGGGGTTTTACGGGAAAAAGGTTACGCGGGATTCCGGATCGCAGATGT
GCCCGGTGCTGCTGGTGTCTCCAGAGGAGCGCAGAGCCATCATTTCCCGACAAAGCTTGAGCTTCTGCTT
GCCACTTTTGAATGGCTTTACGAACAGATCACCGAACGCAGTCGGGCTCGATTAGCGAAATTGAAGCCAG
AGGATGACGTCATCCAGCAAATGCTGGACGACGCCGCCGAATTTTTCCTCGACGATGACTTCTCTATCAG
CCTTGATTTGATTGTGGCTGCCGACCGGGACCCAGCGTTACGCGAGGGTATTCAGCGCACGGTAGAGAGG
AATCGGTTTGTCGTCGAGGATATGTGGCTTGGTGTTCTGGTGAGCCGTGGTCTTTCGCGTGATGATGCAG
AAGATATCCTTTGGTTGATATTCAATTCGGTGCGTGGGCTTGCTGTTCGTAGCCTATGGCAGAAGGACAA
AGAACGCTTTGAGCGTGTCAGGAACTCGACACTCGAAATTGCGCGAGAGCGGTACGCGAAATTCAAGCGC
TAGATCTAGAAGCGGCCGCGAATTCAGAATAGTAATACAGGATCCGAATCGTTTCAGTTGCCGCCGGATT
AATAATCAAATAACCGTTCCTAAAAAATGCCCTCTTGGGTTATCAAGAGGGTCATTATATTTCGCAAAAA
ACCCCGCTTCGGCGGGGTTTTTTCGCCTTGAAGACGAAAGGGCCTCGTGATACGCCTATTTTTATAGGTT
AATGTCATGATAATAATGGTTTCTTAGACGTCAGGTGGCACTTTCGGGGAAATGTGGCTTGTCCGCCTTG
ACCGCAGCATCGACCGTCGTGCGACACGAGTCATCGTAGTTGGACAGCTCCGAAGCGCCGCCCCATTGCA
CGAACACGCTCGGCCGGTCGACCGTGGCCATCCAGCTGTACGCACGAGCCGACACCATACCGGTGGCCAC
ATGGCGGGGACCCTTGCAAATCTGGTACGCCTGATGGGTGTTCGCCGTGTTCAGAATGCCCTGCATGCCG
AGCGCGCTCGCCATGCAGTAGATGCGGCTGGTGCCGCACATCGAGAACATGGAGTTCCCGCCGCGCTGCT
CCTTGATCTCGTTGAGCTTCGTGCCGGCTTCGGCGAGAGCCTCGTCCCAGCTGATGCGCACCCAACCCGG
ATCGTCGTCGCCCTTGGGATTCGTGCGTTTCATGGGATACGCGAGCCGATCGGGATGGTAGCACGCCTGC
AGCGAAGCCTGCGACTTGCTGCAGCTGTTCCCCGACGACGCGAACGAGCTCTCGTCCCCCTCGATCTTGA
TGGCGCGGCCGTTCTCCACCGTCACCCACACGCCGCATTCCATCTTGCCGCACCCGCGGCACATCGTGCG
AATACGCTGCACGCCGTCCGACGACGCAACCGTTCCGCTGTCGTGCTCTTCGGCAAGCGCCGCCGGCGCC
GTTGCCGACGTCAGCGCAAGCGCAGCGCTCGTCACCCCTGCGAGCCTCATGAAGCTGCGACGGCTCATGG
TGCCGAACGACCGCCTTTGCGTGGTGTTCGCCATAGCTCCTCCTCTGCCGGTTCCCTTTTCACCCGCACT
CCAACGAGCGGGCCGGACCAAGCGTCCGTGCGAACCATGATGCAGATCGAGCGCGAGTTGAGCACCCCAC
CGCTGATGCGAACTCTGTTCAACCAGGTCAGAAACCCTACTATCGAGCTCATGAAAGACCTACCACCGAG
AGTGGTATTTCGCCATCCGCCCGCCGCCGCGGTATCGGCGAATTGCTATACTGACGACAATGCTCGAACG
AGCCTTATCGCCATGGGGATGTGAGCATGCTGCACAGCCATTACCCTTGCAACCGAAGCTCTTTCAGTCT
CCGGAAAAACGTCGAGACGCTCACGCCGAGCCGAGCCGCCGCCTCTTCGGCATCCAGCTCGCGCGCTTCA
TAGCTCGAAACCACCTCACGCAGCACAAGTTCGTCCATCGGCTTGCGCTTGCGGCCCTTGTACGCGCCCC
GCTCGGCAGCCGCGCGCACGCCCGAGATGCGCTTCTCCTCGCGCGCGCGATACGCCTTCTCGTACATGGA
TAGAAGGACGTCGTGCAGCACCTTGCGCTCGCTGTCGGCAATAGGCTCGCCGTTCAGAAAGAGGGCATCG
CCTCGGCACAGCGCCGAAAGCACCGCTCTTGCAGCCTGCTCGGAGTTCGCGGCGCCCGCGATCGCGTCGG
CCACGTCGACATCGGCACCGACCTCGCGTTCTTCAAATGGCCGAACGTACAAGCCATCTCCTATGTAGCG
CGTATCCGTCCTGATGAGCCATTCGATCTTGTCGAGGTACTCCATGCCGCATGCATCGAGGAGCTGCCAC
AAGCCCTCGCGGCTCTCGGACGGCGCCCGCTCGCTCACGAACGTCGGGGTGACGTTCTCGCGCACGTATT
CCGTCTTGCGCAACGACAGGTCGTACCCCGGCACCCCCTGGAAAAGCGGGGGCTCGAGCAAATCGATCAC
CGGCCAATTCGGAACGAACGTATAGCGAAACGACTCGTCCTCGCGCACCAGGTACGTGATCGCCCCCACC
TCGTATACCAGGCCCCCGGGACCATCGAGGCTGATCATCCCCGTAGTCGTCGATTCCCTCATGCGCCCCT
CCTCACCAGGTCCGAATAGGGGGCTTCCAGAATGACCCGATAGCGCGCATCGAGCATATGGCAGTAAAAC
TCCTTGCGCCGATCGCTTATGTTCGGAACGGATCGCACGAGCTGATGAGCCGCTTCCAAATCCATACGCT
CCATGACCTCTCGCAGGGCTCGATTACACTCGTCGAATTCCAAGCTGGACACGACTGTCAGACCAAGTTT
ACTCATATATACTTTAGATTGATTTAAAACTTCATTTTTAATTTAAAAGGATCTAGGTGAAGATCCTTTT
TGATAATCTCATGACCAAAATCCCTTAACGTGAGTTTTCGTTCCACTGAGCGTCAGACCCCGTAGAAAAG
ATCAAAGGATCTTCTTGAGATCCTTTTTTTCTGCGCGTAATCTGCTGCTTGCAAACAAAAAAACCACCGC
TACCAGCGGTGGTTTGTTTGCCGGATCAAGAGCTACCAACTCTTTTTCCGAAGGTAACTGGCTTCAGCAG
AGCGCAGATACCAAATACTGTCCTTCTAGTGTAGCCGTAGTTAGGCCACCACTTCAAGAACTCTGTAGCA
CCGCCTACATACCTCGCTCTGCTAATCCTGTTACCAGTGGCTGCTGCCAGTGGCGATAAGTCGTGTCTTA
CCGGGTTGGACTCAAGACGATAGTTACCGGATAAGGCGCAGCGGTCGGGCTGAACGGGGGGTTCGTGCAC
ACAGCCCAGCTTGGAGCGAACGACCTACACCGAACTGAGATACCTACAGCGTGAGCTATGAGAAAGCGCC
ACGCTTCCCGAAGGGAGAAAGGCGGACAGGTATCCGGTAAGCGGCAGGGTCGGAACAGGAGAGCGCACGA
GGGAGCTTCCAGGGGGAAACGCCTGGTATCTTTATAGTCCTGTCGGGTTTCGCCACCTCTGACTTGAGCG
TCGATTTTTGTGATGCTCGTCAGGGGGGCGGAGCCTATGGAAAAACGCCAGCAACGCGGCCCGAGATGCG
CCGCGTGCGGCTGCTGGAGATGGCGGACGCGATGGATATGTTCTGCCAAGGGTTGGTTTGCGCATTCACA
GTTCTCCGCAAGAATTGATTGGCTCCAATTCTTGGAGTGGTGAATCCGTTAGCGAGGTGCCGCCGGCATG
AGCTCCTCTAGTAGAGAGCGTTCACCGACAAACAACAGATAAAACGAAAGGCCCAGTCTTTCGACTGAGC
CTTTCGTTTTATTTGAAAAAGAAAAGCCCCAGCAAGCTTGGCGGCAGCAG
